Features (pLannotate 1.2.2; 35 found; start..end, strand, type, name):
    102..120     -  promoter       SP6 promoter: promoter for bacteriophage SP6 RNA polymerase
    348..627     +  CDS            TcR (fragment): tetracycline efflux protein; tet; confers resistance to tetracycline
    628..677     -  misc_feature   bom (fragment): basis of mobility region from pBR322
    779..814     -  CDS            rop (fragment): Rop protein, which maintains plasmids at low copy number; rop
    909..1013    +  promoter       AmpR promoter: bla
   1014..1874    +  CDS            AmpR: β-lactamase; bla; confers resistance to ampicillin, carbenicillin, and related antibiotics
   2045..2633    +  rep_origin     ori: high-copy-number ColE1/pMB1/pBR322/pUC origin of replication
   2816..2872    +  CDS            lacI (fragment): lac repressor; lacI; The lac repressor binds to the lac operator to inhibit transcription in E. coli. This inhibition can be relieved by adding lactose or isopropyl-β-D-thiogalactopyranoside (IPTG).
   2879..3208    +  promoter       SV40 promoter: SV40 enhancer and early promoter
   3408..3527    +  CDS            gpt (fragment): XGPT_ECOLI - Also known as gpp, gxu. Experimental evidence at protein level: Swiss-Prot protein existence level 1. Purine salvage pathway enzyme that catalyzes the transfer of the ribosyl-5-phosphate group from 5-phospho-alpha-D-ribose 1- diphosphate (PRPP) to the N9 position of the 6-oxopurines guanine and xanthine to form the corresponding ribonucleotides GMP (guanosine 5'- monophosphate) and XMP (xanthosine 5'-monophosphate), with the release of PPi. To a lesser extent, also acts on hypoxanthine (PubMed:9100006, PubMed:3886014). Does not ribophosphorylate adenine (PubMed:3886014). From Esch
   3527..3862    +  CDS            gpt (fragment): XGPT_ECOLI - Also known as gpp, gxu. Experimental evidence at protein level: Swiss-Prot protein existence level 1. Purine salvage pathway enzyme that catalyzes the transfer of the ribosyl-5-phosphate group from 5-phospho-alpha-D-ribose 1- diphosphate (PRPP) to the N9 position of the 6-oxopurines guanine and xanthine to form the corresponding ribonucleotides GMP (guanosine 5'- monophosphate) and XMP (xanthosine 5'-monophosphate), with the release of PPi. To a lesser extent, also acts on hypoxanthine (PubMed:9100006, PubMed:3886014). Does not ribophosphorylate adenine (PubMed:3886014). From Esch
   3957..4262    +  CDS            frsA (fragment): FRSA_ECOLI - Also known as yafA. Experimental evidence at protein level: Swiss-Prot protein existence level 1. Catalyzes the hydrolysis of esters (PubMed:15808744). Displays esterase activity toward pNP-butyrate (PubMed:15808744). May stimulate mixed-acid fermentation by acting as a fermentation/respiration switch that down-regulates respiration and up- regulates fermentation rates (PubMed:15169777). From Escherichia coli (strain K12).
   4266..4340    +  CDS            small t antigen (fragment): SV40 (simian virus 40) small t antigen
   4342..4407    +  intron         small t intron: SV40 (simian virus 40) small t antigen intron
   4537..4557    +  CDS            SV40 NLS: nuclear localization signal of SV40 (simian virus 40) large T antigen
   4876..4959    +  CDS            large T antigen (fragment): large T antigen from SV40 (simian virus 40)
   4982..5116    +  polyA_signal   SV40 poly(A) signal: SV40 polyadenylation signal
   5284..5613    +  CDS            nef (fragment): NEF_HV1BR - Experimental evidence at protein level: Swiss-Prot protein existence level 1. Extracellular Nef protein targets CD4(+) T-lymphocytes for apoptosis by interacting with CXCR4 surface receptors (PubMed:14990729). From Human immunodeficiency virus type 1 group M subtype B (isolate BRU/LAI) (HIV-1).
   5661..5918    +  LTR            5' LTR (truncated): truncated 5' long terminal repeat (LTR) from HIV-1
   5965..6090    +  misc_feature   HIV-1 Ψ: packaging signal of human immunodeficiency virus type 1
   6074..6412    +  CDS            HIV-1 gag (fragment): gag protein from human immunodeficiency virus 1; gag
   6582..6815    +  misc_feature   RRE: The Rev response element (RRE) of HIV-1 allows for Rev-dependent mRNA export from the nucleus to the cytoplasm.
   7192..7292    +  CDS            Rev (fragment): human immunodeficiency virus 1 (HIV-1) Rev protein; rev; enhances nuclear export of unspliced and incompletely spliced viral mRNAs
   7329..7446    +  misc_feature   cPPT/CTS: central polypurine tract and central termination sequence of HIV-1
   7483..7506    -  misc_feature   MCS (fragment): pBluescript multiple cloning site
   7509..7719    +  promoter       SV40 promoter: SV40 early promoter
   7783..7803    +  misc_feature   MCS (fragment): multiple cloning site
   7810..11913   +  CDS            Cas9: Cas9 (Csn1) endonuclease from the Streptococcus pyogenes Type II CRISPR/Cas system generates RNA-guided double strand breaks in DNA
  12073..12129   +  CDS            GCN4_v4: GCN4 peptide optimized to improve solubility while preserving binding to an scFv-GFP fusion protein (Tanenbaum et al., 2014)
  12447..12470   +  CDS            GCN4_v4 (fragment): GCN4 peptide optimized to improve solubility while preserving binding to an scFv-GFP fusion protein (Tanenbaum et al., 2014)
  12739..12761   +  CDS            GCN4_v4 (fragment): GCN4 peptide optimized to improve solubility while preserving binding to an scFv-GFP fusion protein (Tanenbaum et al., 2014)
  12958..13656   +  CDS            TagBFP: TagBFP is a basic (constitutively fluorescent) blue fluorescent protein published in 2008, derived from Entacmaea quadricolor. It is reported to be a very rapidly-maturing monomer with very low acid sensitivity.
  13708..14296   +  misc_feature   WPRE: woodchuck hepatitis virus posttranscriptional regulatory element
  14322..14393   +  CDS            nef (fragment): NEF_HV1Z2 - Experimental evidence at protein level: Swiss-Prot protein existence level 1. Extracellular Nef protein targets CD4(+) T-lymphocytes for apoptosis by interacting with CXCR4 surface receptors. From Human immunodeficiency virus type 1 group M subtype D (isolate Z2/CDC-Z34) (HIV-1).
  14395..77      +  LTR            3' LTR (ΔU3) (across the origin): self-inactivating 3' long terminal repeat (LTR) from HIV-1
>Addgene plasmid | pHRdSV40-dCas9-10xGCN4_v4-P2A-BFP | analyzer sequence | sequence record 98223
GTGTGCCCGTCTGTTGTGTGACTCTGGTAACTAGAGATCCCTCAGACCCTTTTAGTCAGTGTGGAAAATC
TCTAGCAGCATCTAGAATTAATTCCGTGTATTCTATAGTGTCACCTAAATCGTATGTGTATGATACATAA
GGTTATGTATTAATTGTAGCCGCGTTCTAACGACAATATGTACAAGCCTAATTGTGTAGCATCTGGCTTA
CTGAAGCAGACCCTATCATCTCTCTCGTAAACTGCCGTCAGAGTCGGTTTGGTTGGACGAACCTTCTGAG
TTTCTGGTAACGCCGTCCCGCACCCGGAAATGGTCAGCGAACCAATCAGCAGGGTCATCGCTAGCCAGAT
CCTCTACGCCGGACGCATCGTGGCCGGCATCACCGGCGCCACAGGTGCGGTTGCTGGCGCCTATATCGCC
GACATCACCGATGGGGAAGATCGGGCTCGCCACTTCGGGCTCATGAGCGCTTGTTTCGGCGTGGGTATGG
TGGCAGGCCCCGTGGCCGGGGGACTGTTGGGCGCCATCTCCTTGCATGCACCATTCCTTGCGGCGGCGGT
GCTCAACGGCCTCAACCTACTACTGGGCTGCTTCCTAATGCAGGAGTCGCATAAGGGAGAGCGTCGAATG
GTGCACTCTCAGTACAATCTAGCTCTGATGCCGCATAGTTAAGCCAGCCCCGACACCCGCCAACACCCGC
TGACGCGCCCTGACGGGCTTGTCTGCTCCCGGCATCCGCTTACAGACAAGCTGTGACCGTCTCCGGGAGC
TGCATGTGTCAGAGGTTTTCACCGTCATCACCGAAACGCGCGAGACGAAAGGGCCTCGTGATACGCCTAT
TTTTATAGGTTAATGTCATGATAATAATGGTTTCTTAGACGTCAGGTGGCACTTTTCGGGGAAATGTGCG
CGGAACCCCTATTTGTTTATTTTTCTAAATACATTCAAATATGTATCCGCTCATGAGACAATAACCCTGA
TAAATGCTTCAATAATATTGAAAAAGGAAGAGTATGAGTATTCAACATTTCCGTGTCGCCCTTATTCCCT
TTTTTGCGGCATTTTGCCTTCCTGTTTTTGCTCACCCAGAAACGCTGGTGAAAGTAAAAGATGCTGAAGA
TCAGTTGGGTGCACGAGTGGGTTACATCGAACTGGATCTCAACAGCGGTAAGATCCTTGAGAGTTTTCGC
CCCGAAGAACGTTTTCCAATGATGAGCACTTTTAAAGTTCTGCTATGTGGCGCGGTATTATCCCGTATTG
ACGCCGGGCAAGAGCAACTCGGTCGCCGCATACACTATTCTCAGAATGACTTGGTTGAGTACTCACCAGT
CACAGAAAAGCATCTTACGGATGGCATGACAGTAAGAGAATTATGCAGTGCTGCCATAACCATGAGTGAT
AACACTGCGGCCAACTTACTTCTGACAACGATCGGAGGACCGAAGGAGCTAACCGCTTTTTTGCACAACA
TGGGGGATCATGTAACTCGCCTTGATCGTTGGGAACCGGAGCTGAATGAAGCCATACCAAACGACGAGCG
TGACACCACGATGCCTGTAGCAATGGCAACAACGTTGCGCAAACTATTAACTGGCGAACTACTTACTCTA
GCTTCCCGGCAACAATTAATAGACTGGATGGAGGCGGATAAAGTTGCAGGACCACTTCTGCGCTCGGCCC
TTCCGGCTGGCTGGTTTATTGCTGATAAATCTGGAGCCGGTGAGCGTGGGTCTCGCGGTATCATTGCAGC
ACTGGGGCCAGATGGTAAGCCCTCCCGTATCGTAGTTATCTACACGACGGGGAGTCAGGCAACTATGGAT
GAACGAAATAGACAGATCGCTGAGATAGGTGCCTCACTGATTAAGCATTGGTAACTGTCAGACCAAGTTT
ACTCATATATACTTTAGATTGATTTAAAACTTCATTTTTAATTTAAAAGGATCTAGGTGAAGATCCTTTT
TGATAATCTCATGACCAAAATCCCTTAACGTGAGTTTTCGTTCCACTGAGCGTCAGACCCCGTAGAAAAG
ATCAAAGGATCTTCTTGAGATCCTTTTTTTCTGCGCGTAATCTGCTGCTTGCAAACAAAAAAACCACCGC
TACCAGCGGTGGTTTGTTTGCCGGATCAAGAGCTACCAACTCTTTTTCCGAAGGTAACTGGCTTCAGCAG
AGCGCAGATACCAAATACTGTCCTTCTAGTGTAGCCGTAGTTAGGCCACCACTTCAAGAACTCTGTAGCA
CCGCCTACATACCTCGCTCTGCTAATCCTGTTACCAGTGGCTGCTGCCAGTGGCGATAAGTCGTGTCTTA
CCGGGTTGGACTCAAGACGATAGTTACCGGATAAGGCGCAGCGGTCGGGCTGAACGGGGGGTTCGTGCAC
ACAGCCCAGCTTGGAGCGAACGACCTACACCGAACTGAGATACCTACAGCGTGAGCTATGAGAAAGCGCC
ACGCTTCCCGAAGGGAGAAAGGCGGACAGGTATCCGGTAAGCGGCAGGGTCGGAACAGGAGAGCGCACGA
GGGAGCTTCCAGGGGGAAACGCCTGGTATCTTTATAGTCCTGTCGGGTTTCGCCACCTCTGACTTGAGCG
TCGATTTTTGTGATGCTCGTCAGGGGGGCGGAGCCTATGGAAAAACGCCAGCAACGCGGCCTTTTTACGG
TTCCTGGCCTTTTGCTGGCCTTTTGCTCACATGTTCTTTCCTGCGTTATCCCCTGATTCTGTGGATAACC
GTATTACCGCCTTTGAGTGAGCTGATACCGCTCGCCGCAGCCGAACGACCGAGCGCAGCGAGTCAGTGAG
CGAGGAAGCGGAAGAGCGCCCAATACGCAAACCGCCTCTCCCCGCGCGTTGGCCGATTCATTAATGCAGC
TGTGGAATGTGTGTCAGTTAGGGTGTGGAAAGTCCCCAGGCTCCCCAGCAGGCAGAAGTATGCAAAGCAT
GCATCTCAATTAGTCAGCAACCAGGTGTGGAAAGTCCCCAGGCTCCCCAGCAGGCAGAAGTATGCAAAGC
ATGCATCTCAATTAGTCAGCAACCATAGTCCCGCCCCTAACTCCGCCCATCCCGCCCCTAACTCCGCCCA
GTTCCGCCCATTCTCCGCCCCATGGCTGACTAATTTTTTTTATTTATGCAGAGGCCGAGGCCGCCTCGGC
CTCTGAGCTATTCCAGAAGTAGTGAGGAGGCTTTTTTGGAGGCCTAGGCTTTTGCAAAAAGCTTGGACAC
AAGACAGGCTTGCGAGATATGTTTGAGAATACCACTTTATCCCGCGTCAGGGAGAGGCAGTGCGTAAAAA
GACGCGGACTCATGTGAAATACTGGTTTTTAGTGCGCCAGATCTCTATAATCTCGCGCAACCTATTTTCC
CCTCGAACACTTTTTAAGCCGTAGATAAACAGGCTGGGACACTTCACATGAGCGAAAAATACATCGTCAC
CTGGGACATGTTGCAGATCCATGCACGTAAACTCGCAAGCCGACTGATGCCTTCTGAACAATGGAAAGGC
ATTATTGCCGTAAGCCGTGGCGGTCTGTACCGGGTGCGTTACTGGCGCGTGAACTGGGTATTCGTCATGT
CGATACCGTTTGTATTTCCAGCTACGATCACGACAACCAGCGCGAGCTTAAAGTGCTGAAACGCGCAGAA
GGCGATGGCGAAGGCTTCATCGTTATTGATGACCTGGTGGATACCGGTGGTACTGCGGTTGCGATTCGTG
AAATGTATCCAAAAGCGCACTTTGTCACCATCTTCGCAAAACCGGCTGGTCGTCCGCTGGTTGATGACTA
TGTTGTTGATATCCCGCAAGATACCTGGATTGAACAGCCGTGGGATATGGGCGTCGTATTCGTCCCGCCA
ATCTCCGGTCGCTAATCTTTTCAACGCCTGGCACTGCCGGGCGTTGTTCTTTTTAACTTCAGGCGGGTTA
CAATAGTTTCCAGTAAGTATTCTGGAGGCTGCATCCATGACACAGGCAAACCTGAGCGAAACCCTGTTCA
AACCCCGCTTTAAACATCCTGAAACCTCGACGCTAGTCCGCCGCTTTAATCACGGCGCACAACCGCCTGT
GCAGTCGGCCCTTGATGGTAAAACCATCCCTCACTGGTATCGCATGATTAACCGTCTGATGTGGATCTGG
CGCGGCATTGACCCACGCGAAATCCTCGACGTCCAGGCACGTATTGTGATGAGCGATGCCGAACGTACCG
ACGATGATTTATACGATACGGTGATTGGCTACCGTGGCGGCAACTGGATTTATGAGTGGGCCCCGGATCT
TTGTGAAGGAACCTTACTTCTGTGGTGTGACATAATTGGACAAACTACCTACAGAGATTTAAAGCTCTAA
GGTAAATATAAAATTTTTAAGTGTATAATGTGTTAAACTACTGATTCTAATTGTTTGTGTATTTTAGATT
CCAACCTATGGAACTGATGAATGGGAGCAGTGGTGGAATGCCTTTAATGAGGAAAACCTGTTTTGCTCAG
AAGAAATGCCATCTAGTGATGATGAGGCTACTGCTGACTCTCAACATTCTACTCCTCCAAAAAAGAAGAG
AAAGGTAGAAGACCCCAAGGACTTTCCTTCAGAATTGCTAAGTTTTTTGAGTCATGCTGTGTTTAGTAAT
AGAACTCTTGCTTGCTTTGCTATTTACACCACAAAGGAAAAAGCTGCACTGCTATACAAGAAAATTATGG
AAAAATATTCTGTAACCTTTATAAGTAGGCATAACAGTTATAATCATAACATACTGTTTTTTCTTACTCC
ACACAGGCATAGAGTGTCTGCTATTAATAACTATGCTCAAAAATTGTGTACCTTTAGCTTTTTAATTTGT
AAAGGGGTTAATAAGGAATATTTGATGTATAGTGCCTTGACTAGAGATCATAATCAGCCATACCACATTT
GTAGAGGTTTTACTTGCTTTAAAAAACCTCCCACACCTCCCCCTGAACCTGAAACATAAAATGAATGCAA
TTGTTGTTGTTAACTTGTTTATTGCAGCTTATAATGGTTACAAATAAAGCAATAGCATCACAAATTTCAC
AAATAAAGCATTTTTTTCACTGCATTCTAGTTGTGGTTTGTCCAAACTCATCAATGTATCTTATCATGTC
TGGATCAACTGGATAACTCAAGCTAACCAAAATCATCCCAAACTTCCCACCCCATACCCTATTACCACTG
CCAATTACCTAGTGGTTTCATTTACTCTAAACCTGTGATTCCTCTGAATTATTTTCATTTTAAAGAAATT
GTATTTGTTAAATATGTACTACAAACTTAGTAGTTGGAAGGGCTAATTCACTCCCAAAGAAGACAAGATA
TCCTTGATCTGTGGATCTACCACACACAAGGCTACTTCCCTGATTAGCAGAACTACACACCAGGGCCAGG
GGTCAGATATCCACTGACCTTTGGATGGTGCTACAAGCTAGTACCAGTTGAGCCAGATAAGGTAGAAGAG
GCCAATAAAGGAGAGAACACCAGCTTGTTACACCCTGTGAGCCTGCATGGGATGGATGACCCGGAGAGAG
AAGTGTTAGAGTGGAGGTTTGACAGCCGCCTAGCATTTCATCACGTGGCCCGAGAGCTGCATCCGGAGTA
CTTCAAGAACTGCTGATATCGAGCTTGCTACAAGGGACTTTCCGCTGGGGACTTTCCAGGGAGGCGTGGC
CTGGGCGGGACTGGGGAGTGGCGAGCCCTCAGATCCTGCATATAAGCAGCTGCTTTTTGCCTGTACTGGG
TCTCTCTGGTTAGACCAGATCTGAGCCTGGGAGCTCTCTGGCTAACTAGGGAACCCACTGCTTAAGCCTC
AATAAAGCTTGCCTTGAGTGCTTCAAGTAGTGTGTGCCCGTCTGTTGTGTGACTCTGGTAACTAGAGATC
CCTCAGACCCTTTTAGTCAGTGTGGAAAATCTCTAGCAGTGGCGCCCGAACAGGGACTTGAAAGCGAAAG
GGAAACCAGAGGAGCTCTCTCGACGCAGGACTCGGCTTGCTGAAGCGCGCACGGCAAGAGGCGAGGGGCG
GCGACTGGTGAGTACGCCAAAAATTTTGACTAGCGGAGGCTAGAAGGAGAGAGATGGGTGCGAGAGCGTC
AGTATTAAGCGGGGGAGAATTAGATCGCGATGGGAAAAAATTCGGTTAAGGCCAGGGGGAAAGAAAAAAT
ATAAATTAAAACATATAGTATGGGCAAGCAGGGAGCTAGAACGATTCGCAGTTAATCCTGGCCTGTTAGA
AACATCAGAAGGCTGTAGACAAATACTGGGACAGCTACAACCATCCCTTCAGACAGGATCAGAAGAACTT
AGATCATTATATAATACAGTAGCAACCCTCTATTGTGTGCATCAAAGGATAGAGATAAAAGACACCAAGG
AAGCTTTAGACAAGATAGAGGAAGAGCAAAACAAAAGTAAGACCACCGCACAGCAAGCGGCCGGTGATCT
TCAGACCTGGACGATATATATGAGGGACAATTGGAGAAGTGAATTATATAAATATAAAGTAGTAAAAATT
GAACCATTAGGAGTAGCACCCACCAAGGCAAAGAGAAGAGTGGTGCAGAGAGAAAAAAGAGCAGTGGGAA
TAGGAGCTTTGTTCCTTGGGTTCTTGGGAGCAGCAGGAAGCACTATGGGCGCAGCGTCAATGACGCTGAC
GGTACAGGCCAGACAATTATTGTCTGGTATAGTGCAGCAGCAGAACAATTTGCTGAGGGCTATTGAGGCG
CAACAGCATCTGTTGCAACTCACAGTCTGGGGCATCAAGCAGCTCCAGGCAAGAATCCTGGCTGTGGAAA
GATACCTAAAGGATCAACAGCTCCTGGGGATTTGGGGTTGCTCTGGAAAACTCATTTGCACCACTGCTGT
GCCTTGGAATGCTAGTTGGAGTAATAAATCTCTGGAACAGATTTGGAATCACACGACCTGGATGGAGTGG
GACAGAGAAATTAACAATTACACAAGCTTAATACACTCCTTAATTGAAGAATCGCAAAACCAGCAAGAAA
AGAATGAACAAGAATTATTGGAATTAGATAAATGGGCAAGTTTGTGGAATTGGTTTAACATAACAAATTG
GCTGTGGTATATAAAATTATTCATAATGATAGTAGGAGGCTTGGTAGGTTTAAGAATAGTTTTTGCTGTA
CTTTCTATAGTGAATAGAGTTAGGCAGGGATATTCACCATTATCGTTTCAGACCCACCTCCCAACCCCGA
GGGGACCCGACAGGCCCGAAGGAATAGAAGAAGAAGGTGGAGAGAGAGACAGAGACAGATCCATTCGATT
AGTGAACGGATCTCGACGGTATCGCCAAATGGCAGTATTCATCCACAATTTTAAAAGAAAAGGGGGGATT
GGGGGGTACAGTGCAGGGGAAAGAATAGTAGACATAATAGCAACAGACATACAAACTAAAGAATTACAAA
AACAAATTACAAAAATTCAAAATTTTCGGGTTTATTACAGGGACAGCAGAGATCCAGTTTGGATCGATAA
GCTTGATATCGAATTCAGGCAGGCAGAAGTATGCAAAGCATGCATCTCAATTAGTCAGCAACCATAGTCC
CGCCCCTAACTCCGCCCATCCCGCCCCTAACTCCGCCCAGTTCCGCCCATTCTCCGCCCCATGGCTGACT
AATTTTTTTTATTTATGCAGAGGCCGAGGCCGCCTCTGCCTCTGAGCTATTCCAGAAGTAGTGAGGAGGC
TTTTTTGGAGGCCTAGGCTACGCGCGCCACCATGCCCAAGAAGAAGCGCAAGGTGGGACGCGTCTGCAGG
ATATCAAGCTTGCGGTACCGCGGGCCCGGGATCGCCACCATGGACAAGAAGTACAGCATCGGCCTGGCCA
TCGGCACCAACTCTGTGGGCTGGGCCGTGATCACCGACGAGTACAAGGTGCCCAGCAAGAAATTCAAGGT
GCTGGGCAACACCGACCGGCACAGCATCAAGAAGAACCTGATCGGCGCCCTGCTGTTCGACAGCGGAGAA
ACAGCCGAGGCCACCCGGCTGAAGAGAACCGCCAGAAGAAGATACACCAGACGGAAGAACCGGATCTGCT
ATCTGCAAGAGATCTTCAGCAACGAGATGGCCAAGGTGGACGACAGCTTCTTCCACAGACTGGAAGAGTC
CTTCCTGGTGGAAGAGGATAAGAAGCACGAGCGGCACCCCATCTTCGGCAACATCGTGGACGAGGTGGCC
TACCACGAGAAGTACCCCACCATCTACCACCTGAGAAAGAAACTGGTGGACAGCACCGACAAGGCCGACC
TGCGGCTGATCTATCTGGCCCTGGCCCACATGATCAAGTTCCGGGGCCACTTCCTGATCGAGGGCGACCT
GAACCCCGACAACAGCGACGTGGACAAGCTGTTCATCCAGCTGGTGCAGACCTACAACCAGCTGTTCGAG
GAAAACCCCATCAACGCCAGCGGCGTGGACGCCAAGGCCATCCTGTCTGCCAGACTGAGCAAGAGCAGAC
GGCTGGAAAATCTGATCGCCCAGCTGCCCGGCGAGAAGAAGAATGGCCTGTTCGGCAACCTGATTGCCCT
GAGCCTGGGCCTGACCCCCAACTTCAAGAGCAACTTCGACCTGGCCGAGGATGCCAAACTGCAGCTGAGC
AAGGACACCTACGACGACGACCTGGACAACCTGCTGGCCCAGATCGGCGACCAGTACGCCGACCTGTTTC
TGGCCGCCAAGAACCTGTCCGACGCCATCCTGCTGAGCGACATCCTGAGAGTGAACACCGAGATCACCAA
GGCCCCCCTGAGCGCCTCTATGATCAAGAGATACGACGAGCACCACCAGGACCTGACCCTGCTGAAAGCT
CTCGTGCGGCAGCAGCTGCCTGAGAAGTACAAAGAGATTTTCTTCGACCAGAGCAAGAACGGCTACGCCG
GCTACATCGATGGCGGAGCCAGCCAGGAAGAGTTCTACAAGTTCATCAAGCCCATCCTGGAAAAGATGGA
CGGCACCGAGGAACTGCTCGTGAAGCTGAACAGAGAGGACCTGCTGCGGAAGCAGCGGACCTTCGACAAC
GGCAGCATCCCCCACCAGATCCACCTGGGAGAGCTGCACGCCATTCTGCGGCGGCAGGAAGATTTTTACC
CATTCCTGAAGGACAACCGGGAAAAGATCGAGAAGATCCTGACCTTCCGCATCCCCTACTACGTGGGCCC
TCTGGCCAGGGGAAACAGCAGATTCGCCTGGATGACCAGAAAGAGCGAGGAAACCATCACCCCCTGGAAC
TTCGAGGAAGTGGTGGACAAGGGCGCCAGCGCCCAGAGCTTCATCGAGCGGATGACCAACTTCGATAAGA
ACCTGCCCAACGAGAAGGTGCTGCCCAAGCACAGCCTGCTGTACGAGTACTTCACCGTGTACAACGAGCT
GACCAAAGTGAAATACGTGACCGAGGGAATGAGAAAGCCCGCCTTCCTGAGCGGCGAGCAGAAAAAAGCC
ATCGTGGACCTGCTGTTCAAGACCAACCGGAAAGTGACCGTGAAGCAGCTGAAAGAGGACTACTTCAAGA
AAATCGAGTGCTTCGACTCCGTGGAAATCTCCGGCGTGGAAGATCGGTTCAACGCCTCCCTGGGCACATA
CCACGATCTGCTGAAAATTATCAAGGACAAGGACTTCCTGGACAATGAGGAAAACGAGGACATTCTGGAA
GATATCGTGCTGACCCTGACACTGTTTGAGGACAGAGAGATGATCGAGGAACGGCTGAAAACCTATGCCC
ACCTGTTCGACGACAAAGTGATGAAGCAGCTGAAGCGGCGGAGATACACCGGCTGGGGCAGGCTGAGCCG
GAAGCTGATCAACGGCATCCGGGACAAGCAGTCCGGCAAGACAATCCTGGATTTCCTGAAGTCCGACGGC
TTCGCCAACAGAAACTTCATGCAGCTGATCCACGACGACAGCCTGACCTTTAAAGAGGACATCCAGAAAG
CCCAGGTGTCCGGCCAGGGCGATAGCCTGCACGAGCACATTGCCAATCTGGCCGGCAGCCCCGCCATTAA
GAAGGGCATCCTGCAGACAGTGAAGGTGGTGGACGAGCTCGTGAAAGTGATGGGCCGGCACAAGCCCGAG
AACATCGTGATCGAAATGGCCAGAGAGAACCAGACCACCCAGAAGGGACAGAAGAACAGCCGCGAGAGAA
TGAAGCGGATCGAAGAGGGCATCAAAGAGCTGGGCAGCCAGATCCTGAAAGAACACCCCGTGGAAAACAC
CCAGCTGCAGAACGAGAAGCTGTACCTGTACTACCTGCAGAATGGGCGGGATATGTACGTGGACCAGGAA
CTGGACATCAACCGGCTGTCCGACTACGATGTGGACGCTATCGTGCCTCAGAGCTTTCTGAAGGACGACT
CCATCGATAACAAAGTGCTGACTCGGAGCGACAAGAACCGGGGCAAGAGCGACAACGTGCCCTCCGAAGA
GGTCGTGAAGAAGATGAAGAACTACTGGCGCCAGCTGCTGAATGCCAAGCTGATTACCCAGAGGAAGTTC
GACAATCTGACCAAGGCCGAGAGAGGCGGCCTGAGCGAACTGGATAAGGCCGGCTTCATCAAGAGACAGC
TGGTGGAAACCCGGCAGATCACAAAGCACGTGGCACAGATCCTGGACTCCCGGATGAACACTAAGTACGA
CGAGAACGACAAACTGATCCGGGAAGTGAAAGTGATCACCCTGAAGTCCAAGCTGGTGTCCGATTTCCGG
AAGGATTTCCAGTTTTACAAAGTGCGCGAGATCAACAACTACCACCACGCCCACGACGCCTACCTGAACG
CCGTCGTGGGAACCGCCCTGATCAAAAAGTACCCTAAGCTGGAAAGCGAGTTCGTGTACGGCGACTACAA
GGTGTACGACGTGCGGAAGATGATCGCCAAGAGCGAGCAGGAAATCGGCAAGGCTACCGCCAAGTACTTC
TTCTACAGCAACATCATGAACTTTTTCAAGACCGAGATTACCCTGGCCAACGGCGAGATCCGGAAGCGGC
CTCTGATCGAGACAAACGGCGAAACAGGCGAGATCGTGTGGGATAAGGGCCGGGACTTTGCCACCGTGCG
GAAAGTGCTGTCTATGCCCCAAGTGAATATCGTGAAAAAGACCGAGGTGCAGACAGGCGGCTTCAGCAAA
GAGTCTATCCTGCCCAAGAGGAACAGCGACAAGCTGATCGCCAGAAAGAAGGACTGGGACCCTAAGAAGT
ACGGCGGCTTCGACAGCCCCACCGTGGCCTATTCTGTGCTGGTGGTGGCCAAAGTGGAAAAGGGCAAGTC
CAAGAAACTGAAGAGTGTGAAAGAGCTGCTGGGGATCACCATCATGGAAAGAAGCAGCTTCGAGAAGAAT
CCCATCGACTTTCTGGAAGCCAAGGGCTACAAAGAAGTGAAAAAGGACCTGATCATCAAGCTGCCTAAGT
ACTCCCTGTTCGAGCTGGAAAACGGCCGGAAGAGAATGCTGGCCTCTGCCGGCGAACTGCAGAAGGGAAA
CGAACTGGCCCTGCCCTCCAAATATGTGAACTTCCTGTACCTGGCCAGCCACTATGAGAAGCTGAAGGGC
TCCCCCGAGGATAATGAGCAGAAACAGCTGTTTGTGGAACAGCACAAACACTACCTGGACGAGATCATCG
AGCAGATCAGCGAGTTCTCCAAGAGAGTGATCCTGGCCGACGCTAATCTGGACAAGGTGCTGAGCGCCTA
CAACAAGCACAGAGACAAGCCTATCAGAGAGCAGGCCGAGAATATCATCCACCTGTTTACCCTGACCAAT
CTGGGAGCCCCTGCCGCCTTCAAGTACTTTGACACCACCATCGACCGGAAGAGGTACACCAGCACCAAAG
AGGTGCTGGACGCCACCCTGATCCACCAGAGCATCACCGGCCTGTACGAGACACGGATCGACCTGTCTCA
GCTGGGAGGCGACGCCTATCCCTATGACGTGCCCGATTATGCCAGCCTGGGCAGCGGCTCCCCCAAGAAA
AAACGCAAGGTGGAAGATCCTAAGAAAAAGCGGAAAGTGGACGGCATTGGTAGTGGGAGCAACGGCAGCA
GCGGATCCAACGGTCCGACTGACGCCGCGGAAGAAGAACTTTTGAGCAAGAATTATCATCTTGAGAACGA
AGTGGCTCGTCTTAAGAAAGGTTCTGGCAGTGGAGAAGAACTGCTTTCAAAGAATTACCACCTGGAAAAT
GAGGTAGCTAGACTGAAAAAGGGGAGCGGAAGTGGGGAGGAGTTGCTGAGCAAAAATTATCATTTGGAGA
ACGAAGTAGCACGACTAAAGAAAGGGTCCGGATCGGGTGAGGAGTTACTCTCGAAAAATTATCATCTCGA
AAACGAAGTGGCTCGGCTAAAAAAGGGCAGTGGTTCTGGAGAAGAGCTATTATCTAAAAACTACCACCTC
GAAAATGAGGTGGCACGCTTAAAAAAGGGAAGTGGCAGTGGTGAAGAGCTACTATCCAAGAATTATCATC
TTGAGAACGAGGTAGCGCGTTTGAAGAAGGGTTCCGGCTCAGGAGAGGAACTGCTCTCGAAGAACTATCA
TCTTGAAAATGAGGTCGCTCGATTAAAAAAGGGATCGGGCAGTGGTGAGGAACTACTTTCAAAGAATTAC
CACCTCGAAAACGAAGTAGCTCGATTAAAGAAAGGTTCAGGGTCGGGTGAAGAATTACTGAGTAAAAATT
ATCATCTGGAAAATGAGGTAGCGAGACTAAAAAAGGGGAGTGGTTCTGGCGAGGAATTGCTATCGAAAAA
TTATCATCTTGAGAACGAAGTTGCTAGGCTCAAAAAGGGCTCAGGCTCAGGCACCGCGGTAAACATAGGT
GGTGGAACCGGTCCGATGGATCTACAGCGGCCGCAAGGTGGAGGTGGACCCAAGAAGAAGCGCAAGGTGG
GAAGCGGAGCTACTAACTTCAGCCTGCTGAAGCAGGCTGGAGACGTGGAGGAGAACCCTGGACCTGCACC
AGGAAGTATGAGCGAGCTGATTAAGGAGAACATGCACATGAAGCTGTACATGGAGGGCACCGTGGACAAC
CATCACTTCAAGTGCACATCCGAGGGCGAAGGCAAGCCCTACGAGGGCACCCAGACCATGAGAATCAAGG
TGGTCGAGGGCGGCCCTCTCCCCTTCGCCTTCGACATCCTGGCTACTAGCTTCCTCTACGGCAGCAAGAC
CTTCATCAACCACACCCAGGGCATCCCCGACTTCTTCAAGCAGTCCTTCCCTGAGGGCTTCACATGGGAG
AGAGTCACCACATACGAAGACGGGGGCGTGCTGACCGCTACCCAGGACACCAGCCTCCAGGACGGCTGCC
TCATCTACAACGTCAAGATCAGAGGGGTGAACTTCACATCCAACGGCCCTGTGATGCAGAAGAAAACACT
CGGCTGGGAGGCCTTCACCGAGACGCTGTACCCCGCTGACGGCGGCCTGGAAGGCAGAAACGACATGGCC
CTGAAGCTCGTGGGCGGGAGCCATCTGATCGCAAACATCAAGACCACATATAGATCCAAGAAACCCGCTA
AGAACCTCAAGATGCCTGGCGTCTACTATGTGGACTACAGACTGGAAAGAATCAAGGAGGCCAACAACGA
GACCTACGTCGAGCAGCACGAGGTGGCAGTGGCCAGATACTGCGACCTCCCTAGCAAACTGGGGCACAAG
CTTAATGGTGGAGGTCCAAAAAAGAAAAGGAAGGTCTAACCTGCAGGGCTTATCGATAATCAACCTCTGG
ATTACAAAATTTGTGAAAGATTGACTGGTATTCTTAACTATGTTGCTCCTTTTACGCTATGTGGATACGC
TGCTTTAATGCCTTTGTATCATGCTATTGCTTCCCGTATGGCTTTCATTTTCTCCTCCTTGTATAAATCC
TGGTTGCTGTCTCTTTATGAGGAGTTGTGGCCCGTTGTCAGGCAACGTGGCGTGGTGTGCACTGTGTTTG
CTGACGCAACCCCCACTGGTTGGGGCATTGCCACCACCTGTCAGCTCCTTTCCGGGACTTTCGCTTTCCC
CCTCCCTATTGCCACGGCGGAACTCATCGCCGCCTGCCTTGCCCGCTGCTGGACAGGGGCTCGGCTGTTG
GGCACTGACAATTCCGTGGTGTTGTCGGGGAAATCATCGTCCTTTCCTTGGCTGCTCGCCTGTGTTGCCA
CCTGGATTCTGCGCGGGACGTCCTTCTGCTACGTCCCTTCGGCCCTCAATCCAGCGGACCTTCCTTCCCG
CGGCCTGCTGCCGGCTCTGCGGCCTCTTCCGCGTCTTCGCCTTCGCCCTCAGACGAGTCGGATCTCCCTT
TGGGCCGCCTCCCCGCATGGTACCTGCAGGGATCGATCACTGAGGTACCTTTAAGACCAATGACTTACAA
GGCAGCTGTAGATCTTAGCCACTTTTTAAAAGAAAAGGGGGGACTGGAAGGGCTAATTCACTCCCAACGA
AGACAAGATCTGCTTTTTGCTTGTACTGGGTCTCTCTGGTTAGACCAGATCTGAGCCTGGGAGCTCTCTG
GCTAACTAGGGAACCCACTGCTTAAGCCTCAATAAAGCTTGCCTTGAGTGCTTCAAGTAGT
